>Addgene plasmid #134320 | pB6-Lrig1-T2A-tdTomato-FNF-TK | addgene full sequence | sequence record 269238 | Addgene NGS Result
GAGATATCTAGACCCAGCTTTCTTGTACAAAGTGGTTGATTCGAGGCTGCTAACAAATCGAGCAGTGTGG
TTTTCAAGAGGAAGCAAAAAGCCTCTCCACCCAGGCCTGGAATGTTTCCACCCAATGTCGAGCAGTGTGG
TTTTGCAAGAGGAAGCAAAAAGCCTCTCCACCCAGGCCTGGAATGTTTCCACCCAATGTCGAGCAAACCC
CGCCCAGCGTCTTGTCATTGGCGAATTCGAACACGCAGATGCAGTCGGGGCGGCGCGGTCCGAGGTCCAC
TTCGCATATTAAGGTGACGCGTGTGGCCTCGAACACCGAGCGACCCTGCAGCGACCCGCTTAACAGCGTC
AACAGCGTGCCGCAGATCTTGGTGGCGTGAAACTCCCGCACCTCTTCGGCCAGCGCCTTGTAGAAGCGCG
TATGGCTTCGTACCCCGGCCATCAACACGCGTCTGCGTTCGACCAGGCTGCGCGTTCTCGCGGCCATAGC
AACCGACGTACGGCGTTGCGCCCTCGCCGGCAGCAAGAAGCCACGGAAGTCCGCCCGGAGCAGAAAATGC
CCACGCTACTGCGGGTTTATATAGACGGTCCCCACGGGATGGGGAAAACCACCACCACGCAACTGCTGGT
GGCCCTGGGTTCGCGCGACGATATCGTCTACGTACCCGAGCCGATGACTTACTGGCGGGTGCTGGGGGCT
TCCGAGACAATCGCGAACATCTACACCACACAACACCGCCTCGACCAGGGTGAGATATCGGCCGGGGACG
CGGCGGTGGTAATGACAAGCGCCCAGATAACAATGGGCATGCCTTATGCCGTGACCGACGCCGTTCTGGC
TCCTCATATCGGGGGGGAGGCTGGGAGCTCACATGCCCCGCCCCCGGCCCTCACCCTCATCTTCGACCGC
CATCCCATCGCCGCCCTCCTGTGCTACCCGGCCGCGCGGTACCTTATGGGCAGCATGACCCCCCAGGCCG
TGCTGGCGTTCGTGGCCCTCATCCCGCCGACCTTGCCCGGCACCAACATCGTGCTTGGGGCCCTTCCGGA
GGACAGACACATCGACCGCCTGGCCAAACGCCAGCGCCCCGGCGAGCGGCTGGACCTGGCTATGCTGGCT
GCGATTCGCCGCGTTTACGGGCTACTTGCCAATACGGTGCGGTATCTGCAGTGCGGCGGGTCGTGGCGGG
AGGACTGGGGACAGCTTTCGGGGACGGCCGTGCCGCCCCAGGGTGCCGAGCCCCAGAGCAACGCGGGCCC
ACGACCCCATATCGGGGACACGTTATTTACCCTGTTTCGGGCCCCCGAGTTGCTGGCCCCCAACGGCGAC
CTGTATAACGTGTTTGCCTGGGCCTTGGACGTCTTGGCCAAACGCCTCCGTTCCATGCACGTCTTTATCC
TGGATTACGACCAATCGCCCGCCGGCTGCCGGGACGCCCTGCTGCAACTTACCTCCGGGATGGTCCAGAC
CCACGTCACCACCCCCGGCTCCATACCGACGATATGCGACCTGGCGCGCACGTTTGCCCGGGAGATGGGG
GAGGCTAACTGAAACACGGAAGGAGACAATACCGGAAGGAACCCGCGCTATGACGGCAATAAAAAGACAG
AATAAAACGCACGGGTGTTGGGTCGTTTGTTCATAAACGCGGGGTTCGGTCCCAGGGCTGGCACTCTGTC
GATACCCCACCGAGACCCCATTGGGGCCAATACGCCCGCGTTTCTTCCTTTTCCCCACCCCACCCCCCAA
GTTCGGGTGAAGGCCCAGGGCTCGCAGCCAACGTCGGGGCGGCAGGCCCTGCCATAGCCACTGGCCCCGT
GGGTTAGGGACGGGGTCCCCCATGGGGAATGGTTTATGGTTCGTGGGGGTTATTATTTTGGGCGTTGCGT
GGGGTCAGGTCCACGACCCAAGCTTGGCTGCAGGTCGAGCTCGCGAAAGCTTGGCACTGGCCGTCGTTTT
ACAACGTCGTGACTGGGAAAACCCTGGCGTTACCCAACTTAATCGCCTTGCAGCACATCCCCCTTTCGCC
AGCTGGCGTAATAGCGAAGAGGCCCGCACCGATCGCCCTTCCCAACAGTTGCGCAGCCTGAATGGCGAAT
GGCGCCTGATGCGGTATTTTCTCCTTACGCATCTGTGCGGTATTTCACACCGCATATGGTGCACTCTCAG
TACAATCTGCTCTGATGCCGCATAGTTAAGCCAGCCCCGACACCCGCCAACACCCGCTGACGCGCCCTGA
CGGGCTTGTCTGCTCCCGGCATCCGCTTACAGACAAGCTGTGACCGTCTCCGGGAGCTGCATGTGTCAGA
GGTTTTCACCGTCATCACCGAAACGCGCGAGACGAAAGGGCCTCGTGATACGCCTATTTTTATAGGTTAA
TGTCATGATAATAATGGTTTCTTAGACGTCAGGTGGCACTTTTCGGGGAAATGTGCGCGGAACCCCTATT
TGTTTATTTTTCTAAATACATTCAAATATGTATCCGCTCATGAGACAATAACCCTGATAAATGCTTCAAT
AATATTGAAAAAGGAAGAGTATGAGTATTCAACATTTCCGTGTCGCCCTTATTCCCTTTTTTGCGGCATT
TTGCCTTCCTGTTTTTGCTCACCCAGAAACGCTGGTGAAAGTAAAAGATGCTGAAGATCAGTTGGGTGCA
CGAGTGGGTTACATCGAACTGGATCTCAACAGCGGTAAGATCCTTGAGAGTTTTCGCCCCGAAGAACGTT
TTCCAATGATGAGCACTTTTAAAGTTCTGCTATGTGGCGCGGTATTATCCCGTGTTGACGCCGGGCAAGA
GCAACTCGGTCGCCGCATACACTATTCTCAGAATGACTTGGTTGAGTACTCACCAGTCACAGAAAAGCAT
CTTACGGATGGCATGACAGTAAGAGAATTATGCAGTGCTGCCATAACCATGAGTGATAACACTGCGGCCA
ACTTACTTCTGACAACGATCGGAGGACCGAAGGAGCTAACCGCTTTTTTGCACAACATGGGGGATCATGT
AACTCGCCTTGATCGTTGGGAACCGGAGCTGAATGAAGCCATACCAAACGACGAGCGTGACACCACGATG
CCTGCAGCAATGGCAACAACGTTGCGCAAACTATTAACTGGCGAACTACTTACTCTAGCTTCCCGGCAAC
AATTAATAGACTGGATGGAGGCGGATAAAGTTGCAGGACCACTTCTGCGCTCGGCCCTTCCGGCTGGCTG
GTTTATTGCTGATAAATCTGGAGCCGGTGAGCGTGGGTCTCGCGGTATCATTGCAGCACTGGGGCCAGAT
GGTAAGCCCTCCCGTATCGTAGTTATCTACACGACGGGGAGTCAGGCAACTATGGATGAACGAAATAGAC
AGATCGCTGAGATAGGTGCCTCACTGATTAAGCATTGGTAACTGTCAGACCAAGTTTACTCATATATACT
TTAGATTGATTTAAAACTTCATTTTTAATTTAAAAGGATCTAGGTGAAGATCCTTTTTGATAATCTCATG
ACCAAAATCCCTTAACGTGAGTTTTCGTTCCACTGAGCGTCAGACCCCTTAATAAGATGATCTTCTTGAG
ATCGTTTTGGTCTGCGCGTAATCTCTTGCTCTGAAAACGAAAAAACCGCCTTGCAGGGCGGTTTTTCGAA
GGTTCTCTGAGCTACCAACTCTTTGAACCGAGGTAACTGGCTTGGAGGAGCGCAGTCACCAAAACTTGTC
CTTTCAGTTTAGCCTTAACCGGCGCATGACTTCAAGACTAACTCCTCTAAATCAATTACCAGTGGCTGCT
GCCAGTGGTGCTTTTGCATGTCTTTCCGGGTTGGACTCAAGACGATAGTTACCGGATAAGGCGCAGCGGT
CGGACTGAACGGGGGGTTCGTGCATACAGTCCAGCTTGGAGCGAACTGCCTACCCGGAACTGAGTGTCAG
GCGTGGAATGAGACAAACGCGGCCATAACAGCGGAATGACACCGGTAAACCGAAAGGCAGGAACAGGAGA
GCGCACGAGGGAGCCGCCAGGGGGAAACGCCTGGTATCTTTATAGTCCTGTCGGGTTTCGCCACCACTGA
TTTGAGCGTCAGATTTCGTGATGCTTGTCAGGGGGGCGGAGCCTATGGAAAAACGGCTTTGCCGCGGCCC
TCTCACTTCCCTGTTAAGTATCTTCCTGGCATCTTCCAGGAAATCTCCGCCCCGTTCGTAAGCCATTTCC
GCTCGCCGCAGTCGAACGACCGAGCGTAGCGAGTCAGTGAGCGAGGAAGCGGAATATATCCTGTATCACA
TATTCTGCTGACGCACCGGTGCAGCCTTTTTTCTCCTGCCACATGAAGCACTTCACTGACACCCTCATCA
GTGCCAACATAGTAAGCCAGTATACACTCCGCTAGCAACCTGGCTTATCGAAATTAATACGACTCACTAT
AGGGAGACCGGCAGATCCGGCGCGCCTGCAGGCGCGCCACTAGTTAATTATTTAAATCGATGCGACGCTA
GCGGCCGCGTTTGCTTTTGTTTCGTGTTGGTCACCACGGCCGAGTTTCCTCGGGACCCCGGGCAGCTGCT
TTACATCCCAAAGACCTATCTGCTCGGCCGGCCTCGGAACGCGAGCCTGCCCGGAAGATCCCCGGGTACC
GAGCTCGAATTCATCGTCACCATCACCTCGAATCAACAAGTTTGTACAAAAAAGCAGGCTTTAAAGGAAC
CAATTCAGTCGAGACCATGGCTGTGGTGGGCAAGGACATCCGTTTCACATGCTCCGCAGCCAGCAGCAGC
AGCTCACCAATGACCTTCGCCTGGAAGAAGGACAATGAGGTCCTGGCCAATGCAGACATGGAGAACTTTG
CCCACGTCCGTGCACAGGACGGCGAAGTGATGGAGTATACCACTATCCTGCACCTCCGTCACGTCACCTT
TGGGCACGAGGGCCGCTACCAGTGTATCATCACAAACCACTTTGGCTCCACATACTCCCACAAAGCCAGG
CTCACTGTGAATGGTAAGGACATGGCATCTCGTGCTTCTCAAGCACAGAGTCCCACAGACTACACTGCTG
ATTGTCCTCTCTGACACTGGTGTGAAGAGACACGAGCCGTGGGGTGCATCTCTTTGTACCAGTCCTTGGG
TTTGTCCCAGACCAAGTTTAACAGATTGAACCATCGTTTTTTGTTTGGGGTGGGAGATTTTTAAAGTCCA
GTTATGTTAAGTGACATTGTGGAGTTAAGCTTTGTATTTTTATGTTCCTTGTCTTCCATAAGCCAAGAGA
TGCGGTTTCTAGATTCCAAGCATCCCTAGGTTCTAAGGAAGCTTGTGACCTTAGAGTAGATGTTATAACT
GGGAGCAAGGCCGTTTGGGACAAGTACAAGCCCCACTTCCTCTAGAACAATGGTTCTTAACCTTCCTAAT
GCTTGACCCCTTAATATAGTCCCTCATGCTGTGCTGACCCCCAACCATAAAACTACTTTCTTTGCTATTT
CATAACTGTAACTTCGCAACTGTTATGAATCACAGTGTAAATATTTTTGAACATAGAGGTTTGCCAAAGG
GGTTCATGATCCACAGGGTGACCCATTGTTCCGAGCCGCTACTCTTCAGGCTGTGGAGAGCAGGTGTGGG
TTGAGCCCCTGGCTCCGAGGTCCAGTGTGCAGGGAAGTTGTGACAAGGGTCTCTTACTCAGGAGCCAGCC
CCTGGCCATCAGGGTGGCTTTCTTCTGGACTACTGATGGATGTGGTATGTTGAGGGATGAGGACAGCATC
AGTAGCTAACTCTTCCACACTAGGCTAAGCTGGCTTGTGGGTGGCCTGAAGCACTGCCTCCATGCTCTCT
GCTATTGTACAACACCACAAAGCACTCTACCACAGCGAGGCTGGCCTAAGAGAGGCCAGAGTGTTTCTTG
GAGACCAAGTAGCTGTAGACTCTCCACCACAGTAGCTCAGACATCAAGTCTGGATACTGTCCACTGTGGC
AGCATTGATACTAAAGCTACAGAAGCGAACGAACTACATATTTTTGCCTGGGTGTGGCTGGTAGTGTAGC
CCCCATAGACCCCACCCAGAGTGGGTTTCCTCAAGAGAGGTGAGCCAGCTCACTGGTTCCTCCTGGTGAC
AGCATCCAGCTATCCCCTAATAGCAAATGTTTTGTTGCCCAGCTCTCTCCAGATAGCTAACTAAAGCAGG
TCAGCACCAGACTTTTACTTCTGGAGGATTCCCTACATAGTAACTACTGTGGAGCTTCGGGAGGCAAAAC
GCTCCATCAGAAGCCTTCCGAGAGTGCTTAGCACCAGGCTATAGCAATAGGAAGGCGTTAAGGGTAATGG
GTGCAGTATTGTGTCTGTGACGGGGAGAGGCTGGGCACCCCTTGGGTGGGATGGAGTAACAATGAACTGA
GGCCTGGGCACAGTGGGATCTGTTTACTATGAGTTTCCTTTTGTATGCAGCCATTCCAAGTAGCTTTACC
TATCATTTTTTTCCAGTGTTGCCATCATTCACTAAAATACCCCATGACATTGCCATCCGGACTGGCACCA
CAGCCCGCCTCGAGTGTGCTGCCACGGGCCACCCTAACCCTCAGATTGCCTGGCAGAAGGATGGAGGCAC
CGATTTCCCGGCAGCTCGTGAGCGACGCATGCATGTTATGCCAGACGATGATGTGTTCTTCATCACTGAT
GTGAAAATAGACGACATGGGGGTCTACAGCTGCACTGCCCAGAACTCGGCAGGCTCGGTTTCAGCCAACG
CTACCCTCACAGTCTTAGGTTCGCTACGACAGCTCTCGCGCACGTGTGGCAGGGTCGGGTGGGGATTCAA
CTCAAGTATTAGAGAACCTGCTTTCTGGAGTCCCTGTGGTAGACTCTGTCTAGTTAATTTGAATTTTGGG
GCTGCTTTTAAGCGAGTAGTTTCAGCTCATAAAAGACAATGAGCTATATGTTAGTCTGCGTGAGAATTCT
GTGTGTGTGTGTGTGTGCACTCACACAGGTGGGCTATGATCTTAGGAGTAGTGACAAAGGTCTATAACAG
GACAGTTTGGGATAGGGTAGGGCTTTAGTTCTTTGCTCTGTTGAGCTGTTCCTAGAATGGCAGTGATTTA
ATTACATTAGGCTTTCTGGAAAGCTTGGTGCTCCAATAAAAGATCTCAGATAGCATTTCACTACAACATG
GGATTGTCTTCTGTCTGGAAAACATGTATACCTCCAGCAAGCGAGACCCATAGAATAAATGTGCAATTTC
CACTGCCTTCCTGCAGAAACTCCATCCTTGGCAGTGCCTCTGGAAGACCGTGTGGTAACTGTGGGAGAAA
CAGTGGCCTTCCAGTGCAAAGCAACCGGGAGCCCCACACCACGCATCACCTGGCTTAAGGGAGGTCGCCC
ATTGAGCCTCACAGAGCGCCACCATTTCACTCCAGGCAACCAGCTGCTGGTTGTTCAGAATGTGATGATA
GACGATGCAGGGCGGTATACCTGTGAGATGTCTAATCCCCTGGGCACTGAGCGAGCACATAGCCAGCTGA
GCATTTTACCTACCCCTGGCTGCCGGAAGGATGGGACCACCGTAGGCATCTTCACCATTGCTGTGGTGTG
CAGTATTGTCCTGACCTCGCTGGTGTGGGTGTGCATCATCTACCAGACCAGGAAGAAGAGCGAGGAGTAC
AGCGTCACTAACACAGGTCAGCAGCACAGCGGACTTGGGGGGCTGGGGGCAGATGGGGTGACACTGCCGC
AGTCCGAGGTAAACGATGCAGGCCTGGGGGCTTGCCTAGAACCTGAAAGGTCTCTAGAACATTTAGGAAT
ATGGACTCTGCCTGTAGAGTTGGGACTTTGGTCCATGTCCTCCCCCCCCCCCAACAGCAAGCTAGCTCTG
AAGGACAGAACAGAAAATGGGAATACTCTCACATGCAAGGACTCGCTGGTCTCTGCAGTTTCTGGTCTCT
TTGGCAGCTCAGAGGCCCTAGGGCCACGCCTGTTATGAACCGGATTGTTCCTAGGCTCTCAGTCTTGGTT
AGGCCTTCCTTTCCTTGTTCCTCATGGAGCCAGGCGTCTGACTGCCGTGATGTTTACACCAGGGTGTAAA
GGAGGTTAATGAGCGGCTGCCGAGCCTCTGCACAGCTTTCTGTGTGTGAGCCACTGTCGTGTGACCTTGT
GATAGTGCGTAGTTATCTGTATTTATTGTTGTGGCAGCCCTGTTATTTTATTGTCTTGGCTCCTTGCAGA
TGAAACCATTGTGCCTCCAGATGTTCCAAGCTACCTCTCCTCTCAGGGAACCCTTTCTGACCGGCAGGAA
ACTGTGGTCAGGACTGAGGGTGGTCATCAGGCCAATGGGCACATTGAAAGCAATGGTAAGTTCGGAACAG
TGAGCCAGCTGCCCTCGTCCTGGATGAAGTCTGGCACTGGGTCACATTTGGTGAACCAGGCCTTTAATTG
ATAAGATAGTTTGCTTTGGATCTGGTGTGTGCAAGTTCTATACTTTTAACGTTAGATCCTCCGGAAAGTC
CCTGCACTGGGCTTAGCACTCTGTCTTCTGGTCAGAAGGATTATATGATAGGATTGCCAGAAAGAATATA
TGCAAAGGACATTCCAGGCCCCCAAATCAGCCCATAGCTTTTACAGTACTGTAGCACTTTACATGGGCTA
AGTATAAGTCAACCAACCACAGACTGAAAATATTTAGCAAAGAAAAACTGAATCTATATGGACATTTTAC
GTCGTTACTAGGTACTATGAGTGAAGATGACTTAAGGTCTGTCAGAGAAGGTGTACAGTTTATGTGCAAA
CAGCATTTCACAGAAAAGGAACTTGGCATCCTTGGATTTGGGCATCTCAGAGGAGCATAGGAACCAATCC
CTGGGTGGATGCCAAGGTGCTGGGAAAAGCAGTGGTCTGGTGGCCATCAGGCTGCGTGATGTAAGCAGCT
TCTAAGTGGTAAGGGCTCTGTTTCAGGTGTGTGTCTGAGAGACCCGAGCCTCTTCCCAGAGGTCGACATT
CATAGCACTACATGCAGGCAGCCCAAGCTGTGTGTTGGATACACTAGAGAGCCCTGGAAGGTGACGGAGA
AAGCCGACAGGACAGCTGCCCCACATACAACAGGTAGGAGACACTTAAGTCAGGGGACGCGGTTGCTTTT
GGCCCTGAAGCTGGCTTGACTGAGTAAACTAGAGTAGCGGCAGATCACTGGCCGCACGCTGTCTCTGAGT
TATGTTTAGAATACAAACAGGATTTTGTGTGATTCTAGAGTCCTGTGTCGCTTAGGTAAGTCAGTCTATG
ATGTGGTGAGCTGAAGGCTGAGTTTTCTTAACATGGCTGAGTTTTCTTAACATAAGGAACTTACAAGACA
AGGCCTGCCCTTGCGCCAGGACTGTTGTCCCGACAAGGTTTCACTTCGTGGATCAGGCTGTCCTCAGCCT
CCTGAGATGCTGTGGCTGGGCTACCGTGCCCGTCCCTTAGAGTGCGCCTTCCTCATGTCACTCAGCTCAT
GTCCTCAGTCACTCTTTGTCCTGTGTAATGAACAGGGATTCTCTCTCAAACCCAGGGTTCACTGATCCAA
TTTTCTAGCCCGCTAGCCTGCTCCGGGGTTTCCTGCCTCTGCGTTAGCTGGGCCACCACACCTGCCTGGC
ATTTCCAGGAGTACTGGGGACCTGAACTCGGGTCCTTATGCTCAGCAAGCGCTTTCCCTACTGAGCCCTC
CCTCTCCGCAGCCCTGCTGGCGGGACTCTTTAAGGCCTACTGATTAAGATTCCTTACTGTATGATGCCTA
ATGCAAACCGTTCCTCTTCCTCTCCCCACCCTCATTTTCCTGTGATTAGAGTGTGCCTTCGAAATTAATT
TTACACGTATACTTAGGCACACAAGACTAAGACATGGTTGGTCTAGCTCCTCTCCACATACACATTCCAG
GGGGTGGGGAGGGGAGAGACAGGGTGGTTATGAAGGCAGTGGTAAGCTGGACTCATCTTCCAATAGTGCC
TCTGAGAGGGAATGGAGACTCAGTTGACCTCTGGTTCTCTTCTTCCCTCAGCACACAGTGGCTCTGCTGT
ATGTAGTGACTGCAGTACTGACACAGCCTACCATCCCCAGCCTGTGCCCAGAGACAGTGGGCAGCCAGGC
ACAGCGAGCAGCCAAGAGCTCAGGCAGCATGACCGGGAATATTCTCCACACCATCCTTACAGTGGGACTG
CGGATGGGTCTCATACCCTCTCTGGGGGGTCCCTCTATCCAAGCAACCATGACAGAATACTGCCATCCTT
GAAGAACAAGGCGGCGTCTGCAGATGGGAACGGTGTGTATTGTGTTAGAGGAACCTCGGTGGCTGCTGGG
AGCCCTTTGGTTACGGTGCATAGGCTGAGCTGCCTCTTTTTTTTTTTTTTTTTTTAAACAGGAGATTCCT
CTTGGACTTTAGCAAAGTTACATGAAGCAGACTGCATAGACCTAAAGCCTTCTCCTACGTTAGCTTCAGG
CAGCCCAGAGCTCATGGAAGACGCCATATCTACTGAAGCCCAGCACTTGCTTGTTTCCAATGGCCACCTC
CCCAAGGCCTGTGACTCCAGCCCTGAATCTGTGCCACTGAAAGGGCAGATCACTGGGAAACGGAGGGGAC
CACTGCTATTGGCACCGAGAAGCGGTTTAAACTCTGGTTCCGAGGGCAGAGGAAGTCTGTTAACATGCGG
TGACGTCGAGGAGAATCCTGGCCCATCTGGCTCCATGGTGAGCAAGGGCGAGGAGGTCATCAAAGAGTTC
ATGCGCTTCAAGGTGCGCATGGAGGGCTCCATGAACGGCCACGAGTTCGAGATCGAGGGCGAGGGCGAGG
GCCGCCCCTACGAGGGCACCCAGACCGCCAAGCTGAAGGTGACCAAGGGCGGCCCCCTGCCCTTCGCCTG
GGACATCCTGTCCCCCCAGTTCATGTACGGCTCCAAGGCGTACGTGAAGCACCCCGCCGACATCCCCGAT
TACAAGAAGCTGTCCTTCCCCGAGGGCTTCAAGTGGGAGCGCGTGATGAACTTCGAGGACGGCGGTCTGG
TGACCGTGACCCAGGACTCCTCCCTGCAGGACGGCACGCTGATCTACAAGGTGAAGATGCGCGGCACCAA
CTTCCCCCCCGACGGCCCCGTAATGCAGAAGAAGACCATGGGCTGGGAGGCCTCCACCGAGCGCCTGTAC
CCCCGCGACGGCGTGCTGAAGGGCGAGATCCACCAGGCCCTGAAGCTGAAGGACGGCGGCCACTACCTGG
TGGAGTTCAAGACCATCTACATGGCCAAGAAGCCCGTGCAACTGCCCGGCTACTACTACGTGGACACCAA
GCTGGACATCACCTCCCACAACGAGGACTACACCATCGTGGAACAGTACGAGCGCTCCGAGGGCCGCCAC
CACCTGTTCCTGGGGCATGGCACCGGCAGCACCGGCAGCGGCAGCTCCGGCACCGCCTCCTCCGAGGACA
ACAACATGGCCGTCATCAAAGAGTTCATGCGCTTCAAGGTGCGCATGGAGGGCTCCATGAACGGCCACGA
GTTCGAGATCGAGGGCGAGGGCGAGGGCCGCCCCTACGAGGGCACCCAGACCGCCAAGCTGAAGGTGACC
AAGGGCGGCCCCCTGCCCTTCGCCTGGGACATCCTGTCCCCCCAGTTCATGTACGGCTCCAAGGCGTACG
TGAAGCACCCCGCCGACATCCCCGATTACAAGAAGCTGTCCTTCCCCGAGGGCTTCAAGTGGGAGCGCGT
GATGAACTTCGAGGACGGCGGTCTGGTGACCGTGACCCAGGACTCCTCCCTGCAGGACGGCACGCTGATC
TACAAGGTGAAGATGCGCGGCACCAACTTCCCCCCCGACGGCCCCGTAATGCAGAAGAAGACCATGGGCT
GGGAGGCCTCCACCGAGCGCCTGTACCCCCGCGACGGCGTGCTGAAGGGCGAGATCCACCAGGCCCTGAA
GCTGAAGGACGGCGGCCACTACCTGGTGGAGTTCAAGACCATCTACATGGCCAAGAAGCCCGTGCAACTG
CCCGGCTACTACTACGTGGACACCAAGCTGGACATCACCTCCCACAACGAGGACTACACCATCGTGGAAC
AGTACGAGCGCTCCGAGGGCCGCCACCACCTGTTCCTGTACGGCATGGACGAGCTGTACAAGTAAGGCGC
GCCGGATCCATTATGTACCTGACTGATGAAGTTCCTATACTTTCTAGAGAATAGGAACTTCGAAGGGTTC
CGCAAGCTCTAGTCGAGCCCCAGCTGGTTCTTTCCGCCTCAGAAGCCATAGAGCCCACCGCATCCCCAGC
ATGCCTGCTATTGTCTTCCCAATCCTCCCCCTTGCTGTCCTGCCCCACCCCACCCCCCAGAATAGAATGA
CACCTACTCAGACAATGCGATGCAATTTCCTCATTTTATTAGGAAAGGACAGTGGGAGTGGCACCTTCCA
GGGTCAAGGAAGGCACGGGGGAGGGGCAAACAACAGATGGCTGGCAACTAGAAGGCACAGTCGAGGCTGA
TCAGCGAGCTCTAGAGAATTGATCCCCTCAGAAGAACTCGTCAAGAAGGCGATAGAAGGCGATGCGCTGC
GAATCGGGAGCGGCGATACCGTAAAGCACGAGGAAGCGGTCAGCCCATTCGCCGCCAAGCTCTTCAGCAA
TATCACGGGTAGCCAACGCTATGTCCTGATAGCGGTCCGCCACACCCAGCCGGCCACAGTCGATGAATCC
AGAAAAGCGGCCATTTTCCACCATGATATTCGGCAAGCAGGCATCGCCATGGGTCACGACGAGATCATCG
CCGTCGGGCATGCGCGCCTTGAGCCTGGCGAACAGTTCGGCTGGCGCGAGCCCCTGATGCTCTTCGTCCA
GATCATCCTGATCGACAAGACCGGCTTCCATCCGAGTACGTGCTCGCTCGATGCGATGTTTCGCTTGGTG
GTCGAATGGGCAGGTAGCCGGATCAAGCGTATGCAGCCGCCGCATTGCATCAGCCATGATGGATACTTTC
TCGGCAGGAGCAAGGTGAGATGACAGGAGATCCTGCCCCGGCACTTCGCCCAATAGCAGCCAGTCCCTTC
CCGCTTCAGTGACAACGTCGAGCACAGCTGCGCAAGGAACGCCCGTCGTGGCCAGCCACGATAGCCGCGC
TGCCTCGTCCTGCAGTTCATTCAGGGCACCGGACAGGTCGGTCTTGACAAAAAGAACCGGGCGCCCCTGC
GCTGACAGCCGGAACACGGCGGCATCAGAGCAGCCGATTGTCTGTTGTGCCCAGTCATAGCCGAATAGCC
TCTCCACCCAAGCGGCCGGAGAACCTGCGTGCAATCCATCTTGTTCAATGGCCGATCCCATGGTTTAGTT
CCTCACCTTGTCGTATTATACTATGCCGATATACTATGCCGATGATTAATTGTCAACAGGCTGCAGGTCG
AAAGGCCCGGAGATGAGGAAGAGGAGAACAGCGCGGCAGACGTGCGCTTTTGAAGCGTGCAGAATGCCGG
GCCTCCGGAGGACCTTCGGGCGCCCGCCCCGCCCCTGAGCCCGCCCCTGAGCCCGCCCCCGGACCCACCC
CTTCCCAGCCTCTGAGCCCAGAAAGCGAAGGAGCAAAGCTGCTATTGGCCGCTGCCCCAAAGGCCTACCC
GCTTCCATTGCTCAGCGGTGCTGTCCATCTGCACGAGACTAGTGAGACGTGCTACTTCCATTTGTCACGT
CCTGCACGACGCGAGCTGCGGGGCGGGGGGGAACTTCCTGACTAGGGGAGGAGTAGAAGGTGGCGCGAAG
GGGCCACCAAAGAACGGAGCCGGTTGGCGCCTACCGGTGGATGTGGAATGTGTGCGAGGCCAGAGGCCAC
TTGTGTAGCGCCAAGTGCCCAGCGGGGCTGCTAAAGCGCATGCTCCAGACTGCCTTGGGAAAAGCGCCTC
CCCTACCCGGTAGAATTTCGACGACCTGCAGCCAAGCTAGCTTGGCTGGACGTAAACTCCTCTTCAGACC
TGAAGTTCCTATACTTTCTAGAGAATAGGAACTTCGGAATTCGCTTCATCTACCTCAGCTCTTTTAAAGC
AGTCGCTACAGGAAAGAGGTAGGAGAGGCCGTGGAAAGCTTGTGTCCAGACGTCACTCCGGACAGTCCGA
CTTCCGTGTGGAATGTCAGTCAGTCGGCTAGAGGAGTGGCATCTGGAGCTCAGAAACGTGAGAGACTATT
TGTGTACAAAAGGCAGGAAAAAGTATTTGATACCACTGTACATAAGAGTTTTCAGAGATTTCATATATAT
TATATATCTTTTACAGAGACTATTTTAATCCTTAGCGCATGGGTCCCGCTTTTGGTGATATTTTCACATT
AGGTTGCTGTCTAATTTTGGAGAGGGTCAGGAATCGTTCTGGTGCCTTAATGCACAGCTGGAATTCAGGT
AAACACATCAGCTGTTGCTGGCGGTTGGAAAGGAGGGCATCTTGGCTGTGTGGCACTTAGTGGTCAGATT
CGAGTGCACTGGCCAGACCTATGCAGGCGTGGTGTTGGCAGCCTCACTGTAGAGCAGGGTGCACGGGTCT
GTAGTTGAGGACGAGATTGAGAGCTGTTAATCCACCAAATGCAATGGCTCAGAACAATTAAGCACTGCCT
TTCGTCTTTCTTTGTAACTCACTTGGTAAAAGCAAATGTCTTGTCTCCTTCAGTGGTTCTTTGAAGCTTA
GTGAGGCGGAGGCTGCCAGTGTTGGTACCTGTGGATTTTCCAATAGTGAGGGTTAGCTCTGCCTCCAGGG
CCCGCTAAGTTCTGCTGAGCAGGCCTGTCCACGCTGTTCCTTACCGGTGAGACTGGGCTTGGACTGTACA
AGACTTGAGTCCTAGACCTGGGTGTATTTGCACTTTGGGGCCCTGTTGCTAGCCATCTTGTGAGTGCCAA
TGTATAATGCAGTAAAGACTACATGGAAACACAAACTCAGTCCTTAAAACCCCAGGAGTTGAGGGGAAGT
GTTGGCACAGTGATGGCCTGTGTCACCGTGTAGTGTCATAGGCCATCACTGTGCCAGAGCAAGCACGCTG
AGAAGGCTAGTCTCCATAGTTGATGGTTAATGTTACTTCCACAAAATATGTGAATTTGCTGCTTCTGAGA
GGCAATGTGAAAGAGGAAGTATTACTTTTTATGTACAGAGTTATTTATTTATAGAAATTTTGGTACAGTG
TACATTGAAAACATGTAAAATATTGAAGTGTCTAACAAATGGCATAAAGTGTCTTTAATAAAGGTTCATT
TATAAATACTAAGTGTGTGCGGCGGTCACTGCTCTTTTATTCTGCTATTAATGTTTCTCCAAAAGGAGAA
TACTTAGACGAAGCAGCATAGACTACACACTGTTGCCCCAGAAAGACAGTGGCACTGCATTCCTCAGATA
GCTTTTTTTTTTCCACATGGAGTTGGTTAGTCAAGCCTTATGCTCCCCAAGTATGCTGACCCTCCCACCT
CCTGCTGGCATATACCATGAGGACAAAGGAGCTGCTCCAGCTGGCCTCCAGGGACGGACAGTGGTGGGCA
TGGGCTTTGCTTCCCTCAACATGTTCCTAACTGAAGTCACTTGGGCCCACCCACTCACTGGCGCTGCAGC
TGTCTGCTGTCTGTCACACACTCCAGGGACTTTGGGGCACTTTGCTGTAAAGTAATATAATCATGTGTTT
TTATAGGAGAAATACAAGGTAATTAAAAACAGCATCCTCACCAGAAAGAATGCATGCTATGCACCTGTAG
CTCATGCTTTTTAAACAAAGCTATAATCTTACACAATAGGCACCCGCCCAGGGGAGAAACAGCCACACGC
ACGGTTCTTGCCCCCTTCCTTTTCCCAGTCTGGTCATTCACTGCAGTTGTAGCCAGTTTGCTTTCCTGGT
GACTCCAACAGACAGCAGAAAGCACAGGATGCTAATAAAAAGCATTCTGAAGGGCCTGGCCTTGGCCTTA
CCGGGAGTATTTATTGAGAGGACTGAGACGGTGGCCCCAGTTTCACCAAGAAAAGTTTCCTGGGGCAGCC
TGTGCTTTGGCCTTCATTAAGCTGCTCTCTGCAGCCATCTTCAGGGAGCCACACTGGAGCCCCAGGCACA
GGAAGGACTGCAAGGACATGTAGTGTCTGCTTCATGGGCTCTTCCTGCCCACCTCTAACAGCAAGCTTCG
CGCCTGGTCATAGGCGCCCAGAAAGATGAAGCCGCCCATGCTGATTGCTGCCATCCTCGGGAGGACACCT
GCGAATAACCTAGGGACAGGAAATGGTCATGTTCCTGACTGCCCGCAGTTCGCTCATTCCATCACATCCA
TTGTGAAATCCCACAGAAATTTACAGTGTCTTTCCTTCCTTTTAGAAGGCTACTAAGTAATATTCCCCAA
TATGCATGAGAAACTGGAGCTTAGCCTAGCACGGCCACACTAGCTGGGAACACTCACATTAACACAGTAA
CCACTCTCCCAGCAGTGTGCTCGAAGAAGGGAGTCAAGGATACATCTGAGGTGAGGCTGGTAAGGGTGTG
TGGCCCTGGGACATCTGAGGGGCCTCTAGGTCTCAGTCAGGGAGACAAAGCAAATTCTGAAACAGTTCTG
CTCTCCTACCCTGGGCTCGGTTATATTTGTCATTGGAGTCCCACAAATGCGATTCTACAAGAAGGGGATG
ATGAATCTTTGTGGACTCCCTTTTTCTTGTTCAATCGAAATAAGGACGCCAGAGTCACATGACTGTGGTA
AAGGTGGAGCGCCTCACAGTGTCAGTTCGAGATTCTCAGGTGTCCCATCCCCAATCCAGTCAGAACACCA
CAGTGGTGTCAGGAAGCCATTCTCCAGAGGCCCAGGAAATTTCAAATATCCATCGTGACATTACTGAAGT
AATCTACTAGTGACCTTACCTGGCCAGATGAGACAGCATTGTGAAAACAGAGTGGCGCACAGCTGGAGAG
AACAAGACAGAAGCCCCAACCCTAAAAGGTTACCATCCCCATGGTCGCTGGGCTGATGAACACAGGGCAA
GTCCTAGGCTGTAAATTACTGCTTTCTACAGAGGCAGTGGGAGTGAGAGAGTGACAGACAGAAAGCCTGA
TCTTATTTCTACTGAAACCCTGTTACCCAGAAAAGTGCTTCTATATGCAGAAAGACAAACTTAGAAGCCA
GAACTTGGGCTGCCTCGGTGGGAAAAGGCACTTGCTGTCAAGACTGATGGATAACCCAAGTTCGATCCCT
GGACAAGGAAAGAACCAGTTTGATGTCTATGTGTGCACACTCGTGGAGAGGCTTTGGGTATAGGGCAAGT
GTTTTATTATAACAATGCTCATGCCTTTTAAAGATGTGGGAAAGCCTTTGTGCTAAGCTAAGTGGAAGCT
AATGAAGAAAGCTGACAGGAATCTCTGCTGGATACACAGCCCATGCCCTACACAGCCAGTGGAAGAGATC
CGCTGCCCCTCCCACCTCTAGCAGGCAGCACAGAAGAAAGCAAGGACTTTACATAGTGGGACCCCTCTTG
CTAAGCTACTTAGGGAGCTAGAGAGAATAGCTTAGTGGGTAAAGCGAGCAAGACCTGAGTTCAAATGTCT
AGAAACCTCGTGAGGCTGCGCGTGGCAGCTCTGCAGTAACCCCAGTGCTCCTGTAGTGACAGGAAGTCCC
GGAGGCTCTTGGGTCAGCTAGCCTGGCCCAGGAAGTGGCAAACAAGGCACCTACCATATAGAAGGCAGGC
CTGGAGACACTGAGCTGGGCTTGGAGGTCAGTCTCCCTCAGCTTTGCCACTACCCAGCTCAGCAGAGGCC
AGAGACAGATGGGAGCAGTTACAGCGTCACAGATGACCAACAGACTGCAGCCTCCTTAAAGTGGAGGTTT
TGTAGGGGGGAGGGGTTCCACCTCTGCTTACAGGCAGACTTGTGAGTAGGGCAGGTTGTGTTCCAGGGAC
AACAGGTGACAGGATAAGCAGGAGCTCCCAGCAGCAGCGAGTACATAAAGGGCATATTCAAGGGAAAACG
TTCAGGGGATCAGCCAGGGGCAATCCAGGACAAGTGGACCTCCCCTCTGCCCTGCAGCTTCTGGGCTAAC
CCCAGTCTGCCCTCCAGCGTGGCTCCCTACCATCTCCTCTGAGATAGCATCAGGTTCCTTGGTGGGAGGG
GCTGCTGGGAGTTATGTAGACTTGATAGGCTTAGTGTGTGTGCAGGGCAGGGGGCACAGACAGTGGTGGC
TCTATCTGGCACTGCCACAGAGGAAGTAGGCTGAGCCACCTGCCCAGAAAGGGACCAGTAGTTTTCATTT
GTCTCTTGGTCCAATCACTTGCTCACTAGAGGGGCTGGAGTTGCTGTATGCTCAGGGGTGGCCACTGCTG
CTGGGAACATGCTGTTCAGTGCTGCCCTGGACAAGGTGACCAGAGTCCAAGACTGGAGACTCAGAAGACG
AGCCAAAAATCCAAGCTACCTTTCAGCACCAAGGCTGGGTCAGAACAAACACACACCCTTGGCCTGTTTT
GCTGTCTTTCCTCTGGCACTGCTTAGTTATAGTCAAGTGTGTGCCATGACCTGGACAGGGAAGGCCGCTC
TTGCATCATCTACCCAGCAGCATGCGGTGGCCACAGCGGGGCACTGCCTCATCCAGTGTGTCCTTTCTTG
TCACCACTTTCTCGACACTGGCAAATGGGCTGCAGCCCCACAACAGTATAGTCAGGGGCCCAGCTAAGTC
ACCACACAATCTGGCAGCTGGCCTTCAGGATGTCAAAAGTCACTGTCACCAGCTGCTGCCTCGTGAGCGC
AGCCACTGCTTTCCTAAGAGGCTTCTCAAATAATGCATATGGGGCACACAACCCATGTCCCTCCTCATTC
CATCTTTGTTCAGTGTCAAATTCGTACCCAAATTAACAACTAATATGTTCTTATTCCTCACGCGGGGTCA
GCCATGAACAGCAGACTCACTCCGGAAGCTAGCACCATGCCTTTCCTATGTCTGACACATCTAGAGTCAG
TAAGTCCTGTCTGTTAGATCCAATCTGCACCTCCGACCATCAGAGCAGACATTGAGTGAAAGCACCCAGC
CACCACTTTGAAGCATCCAGCTGGAAAACTCAAACAGACATGGAGTTTGCTCTCTGGCAAAAGCATCACC
ATGTTTCCCGGACCATCAGCTGAAATTTAAAATGCCAAAGTTACACAAAAATAGTGATCAGTGATGTACC
CTGGCATGGGGGTGAGCGGGGCGGCTATGCCAGGTAAAGAGGCCAGGAGGGCACAGTGCTGCTGCTCCCA
ATGCCAGCCATCCCAGCTCCAGGTGGAGGCACGTCCACACAGCATGTCCAGACCGTTCCGTAGAGAAAAC
CCTTCCGCTTTTCTAACAACTCAGCATAGACACAGCTCCAGCACCACCGTA
Features (pLannotate 1.2.2; 30 found; start..end, strand, type, name):
     12..36      -  protein_bind   attB2: mutant version of attB; recombination site for the Gateway® BP reaction BP Clonase™
    281..343     +  promoter       Mini-TK promoter: minimal herpes simplex virus (HSV) thymidine kinase promoter
    365..404     +  5'UTR          HSV TK 5'-UTR: 5' untranslated region from the herpes simplex virus thymidine kinase gene
    422..1552    +  CDS            HSV TK: herpes simplex virus thymidine kinase confers sensitivity to nucleoside analogs such as acyclovir or ganciclovir
   1594..1642    +  polyA_signal   HSV TK poly(A) signal: herpes simplex virus thymidine kinase polyadenylation signal (Cole and Stacy, 1985)
   1945..2099    +  CDS            lacZα (fragment): LacZα fragment of β-galactosidase; lacZ fragment
   2105..2204    -  misc_feature   bom (fragment): basis of mobility region from pBR322
   2306..2341    -  CDS            rop (fragment): Rop protein, which maintains plasmids at low copy number; rop
   2436..2540    +  promoter       AmpR promoter: bla
   2541..3401    +  CDS            AmpR: β-lactamase; bla; confers resistance to ampicillin, carbenicillin, and related antibiotics
   3566..4111    +  rep_origin     p15A ori: Plasmids containing the medium-copy-number p15A origin of replication can be propagated in E. coli cells that contain a second plasmid with the ColE1 origin.
   4199..4254    +  rep_origin     RSF ori (fragment): Plasmids containing the RSF 1030 origin of replication can be propagated in E. coli cells that contain additional plasmids with compatible origins.
   4353..4374    -  misc_feature   bom (fragment): basis of mobility region from pBR322
   4395..4413    +  promoter       T7 promoter: promoter for bacteriophage T7 RNA polymerase
   4495..4602    +  CDS            gH (fragment): GH_HHV2H - Experimental evidence at protein level: Swiss-Prot protein existence level 1. The heterodimer glycoprotein H-glycoprotein L is required for the fusion of viral and plasma membranes leading to virus entry into the host cell. Following initial binding to host receptor, membrane fusion is mediated by the fusion machinery composed of gB and the heterodimer gH/gL. May also be involved in the fusion between the virion envelope and the outer nuclear membrane during virion morphogenesis (By similarity). Interaction with host integrins ITGAV/ITGB3 triggers release of cytosolic Ca(2+) and FAK
   4607..4632    -  misc_feature   MCS (fragment): pUC18/19 multiple cloning site
   4656..4680    +  protein_bind   attB1: mutant version of attB; recombination site for the Gateway® BP reaction BP Clonase™
   4704..6737    +  CDS            Lrig1 (fragment): LRIG1_MOUSE - Experimental evidence at protein level: Swiss-Prot protein existence level 1. Acts as a feedback negative regulator of signaling by receptor tyrosine kinases, through a mechanism that involves enhancement of receptor ubiquitination and accelerated intracellular degradation. From Mus musculus (Mouse).
   7226..8317    +  CDS            Lrig1 (fragment): LRIG1_MOUSE - Experimental evidence at protein level: Swiss-Prot protein existence level 1. Acts as a feedback negative regulator of signaling by receptor tyrosine kinases, through a mechanism that involves enhancement of receptor ubiquitination and accelerated intracellular degradation. From Mus musculus (Mouse).
   8859..9062    +  CDS            Lrig1 (fragment): LRIG1_MOUSE - Experimental evidence at protein level: Swiss-Prot protein existence level 1. Acts as a feedback negative regulator of signaling by receptor tyrosine kinases, through a mechanism that involves enhancement of receptor ubiquitination and accelerated intracellular degradation. From Mus musculus (Mouse).
   9988..10593   +  CDS            Lrig1 (fragment): LRIG1_MOUSE - Experimental evidence at protein level: Swiss-Prot protein existence level 1. Acts as a feedback negative regulator of signaling by receptor tyrosine kinases, through a mechanism that involves enhancement of receptor ubiquitination and accelerated intracellular degradation. From Mus musculus (Mouse).
  10675..12102   +  CDS            tdTomato: tdTomato is a basic (constitutively fluorescent) orange fluorescent protein published in 2004, derived from Discosoma sp.. It is reported to be a somewhat slowly-maturing tandem dimer with low acid sensitivity.
  12138..12171   -  protein_bind   FRT (minimal): supports FLP-mediated excision but not integration (Turan and Bode, 2011) FLP recombinase from the Saccharomyces cerevisiae 2μ plasmid
  12201..12222   -  promoter       SV40 promoter (fragment): SV40 enhancer and early promoter
  12226..12450   -  polyA_signal   bGH poly(A) signal: bovine growth hormone polyadenylation signal
  12488..13291   -  CDS            NeoR/KanR: aminoglycoside phosphotransferase from Tn5; aph(3')-II (or nptII); confers resistance to neomycin, kanamycin, and G418 (Geneticin®)
  13310..13357   -  promoter       EM7 promoter: synthetic bacterial promoter&nbsp
  13369..13868   -  promoter       PGK promoter: mouse phosphoglycerate kinase 1 promoter
  13932..13965   -  protein_bind   FRT (minimal): supports FLP-mediated excision but not integration (Turan and Bode, 2011) FLP recombinase from the Saccharomyces cerevisiae 2μ plasmid
  16065..16178   -  CDS            Slc25a26 (fragment): SAMC_MOUSE - Also known as Samc. Experimental evidence at protein level: Swiss-Prot protein existence level 1. Mitochondrial solute carriers shuttle metabolites, nucleotides, and cofactors through the mitochondrial inner membrane. Specifically mediates the transport of S-adenosylmethionine (SAM) into the mitochondria (By similarity). From Mus musculus (Mouse).
