[The description below was written by a language model from this plasmid's Addgene catalogue record and pLannotate feature annotations shown in this document.]
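Description:
pB6-Lrig1-T2A-tdTomato-FNF-TK is a mouse gene-targeting vector of about 19.3 kb, built on the pWS-TK6 backbone and designed to create an Lrig1-T2A-tdTomato knock-in allele by homologous recombination on a C57BL/6J background. It is maintained in E. coli as a low-copy plasmid. The annotation shows a p15A origin and an ampicillin resistance gene (AmpR with its own promoter), along with small leftover fragments of other backbone elements. attB1 and attB2 sites flank the targeting region, suggesting that it was assembled into the backbone by Gateway recombination.

The homology arms were subcloned from a C57BL/6J genomic library clone. The 5' arm contains several separated Lrig1 coding segments, consistent with the terminal exons and intervening introns of the gene. The last of these runs up to a tdTomato coding sequence. According to the record, tdTomato is joined to the Lrig1 C-terminus through a T2A self-cleaving peptide, although T2A is not annotated separately in the feature table. With this design, the endogenous Lrig1 regulatory elements drive co-expression of Lrig1 and a separate red fluorescent reporter.

Downstream, in reverse orientation, sits an FRT-flanked neomycin cassette (FNF) consisting of PGK and EM7 promoters, NeoR/KanR and a bGH polyadenylation signal. It allows G418 selection of targeted cells and can later be removed with FLP recombinase. The 3' arm follows and extends into sequence matching a fragment of the neighbouring Slc25a26 gene. Outside the arms, an HSV thymidine kinase cassette provides negative selection against random integrants using nucleoside analogues such as ganciclovir. The vector is linearized and electroporated for targeting. The resulting reporter allele was used to identify Lrig1-expressing neural stem cells in the adult ventricular-subventricular zone.
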