Addgene plasmid #134320: pB6-Lrig1-T2A-tdTomato-FNF-TK
Purpose: B6J Lrig1-T2A-tdTomato allele targeting vector, low copy number
Depositing lab: Mario Capecchi. Depositing organization: University of Utah. Publication: Lrig1 expression prospectively identifies stem cells in the ventricular-subventricular zone that are neurogenic throughout adult life. Nam HS, Capecchi MR. Neural Dev. 2020 Mar 17;15(1):3. doi: 10.1186/s13064-020-00139-5. PubMed 32183906.
Backbone
  Vector backbone: pWS-TK6
  Backbone manufacturer: Sen Wu, Capecchi laboratory
  Vector type: Mouse Targeting
Growth in bacteria
  Bacterial resistance: Ampicillin, 100 μg/mL
  Growth temperature: 30°C
  Growth strain: DH10B
  Copy number: Low Copy
Gene/Insert
  Gene/Insert name: Lrig1
  Species: M. musculus (mouse)
  Entrez Gene: Lrig1 (a.k.a. D6Bwg0781e, Img, LIG-1)
  Tag / fusion protein: C-terminal fusion of T2A-tdTomato
Resource information
  A portion of this plasmid was derived from a plasmid made by: tdTomato is from Roger Tsien. FRT-Neo-FRT is from pFNF (#22687).
Terms and licenses: Academic/Nonprofit Terms; Industry Terms: Not Available to Industry
Depositor comments: Homology arms subcloned from a clone of RPCI-24 C57BL/6J mouse genomic DNA library. Please make sure the plasmid DNA preparation is pure by gel electrophoresis before linearizing for an electroporation. Mice available from The Jackson Laboratory (https://www.jax.org/strain/036457)
How to cite: pB6-Lrig1-T2A-tdTomato-FNF-TK was a gift from Mario Capecchi (Addgene plasmid # 134320 ; http://n2t.net/addgene:134320 ; RRID:Addgene_134320)
